Addgene plasmid #216348: pCMV-tomm20-ECFP-RspANFAST
Purpose: targets ECFP-RspANFAST to mitochondrial membrane
Depositing lab: Alison Tebo. Depositing organization: HHMI, Janelia Research Campus.
Backbone
  Vector backbone: pCMV
  Backbone manufacturer: Twist
  Backbone size w/o insert (bp): 4181
  Vector type: Mammalian Expression
Growth in bacteria
  Bacterial resistance: Ampicillin, 100 μg/mL
  Growth temperature: 37°C
  Growth strain: DH5alpha
  Copy number: High Copy
Gene/Insert
  Gene/Insert name: tomm20-ECFP-RspANFAST
  Species: RspAFAST derived from photoactive yellow protein from Rheinheimera sp A13L and ECFP from GFP from A. victoria
  Insert size (bp): 1206
  Promoter: CMV
  Tag / fusion protein: tomm20 (N terminal on insert)
  Cloning method: Gene Synthesis
Terms and licenses: Academic/Nonprofit Terms; Industry Terms: Not Available to Industry
How to cite: pCMV-tomm20-ECFP-RspANFAST was a gift from Alison Tebo (Addgene plasmid # 216348 ; http://n2t.net/addgene:216348 ; RRID:Addgene_216348)
