[The description below was written by a language model from this plasmid's Addgene catalogue record and pLannotate feature annotations shown in this document.]
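Description:
pCMV-tomm20-ECFP-RspANFAST is a mammalian expression plasmid built by gene synthesis on a commercial pCMV backbone. It is designed to anchor a cyan fluorescent fusion protein at the mitochondrial membrane. It is propagated in E. coli through a high-copy ColE1/pUC-type origin and selected with ampicillin via a full-length β-lactamase gene; a short additional bla fragment is also annotated. No mammalian selection marker is recorded, which suggests it is intended for transient transfection.

The roughly 1.2 kb open reading frame begins with a short N-terminal fragment of human TOMM20, a receptor of the outer mitochondrial membrane translocase, which here acts as the targeting and anchoring sequence. This is followed by ECFP, a constitutively fluorescent cyan variant derived from Aequorea victoria GFP, and then by RspANFAST. The annotation software matches this last segment to photoactive yellow protein from Halorhodospira halophila, but the catalogue entry states that it derives from the homologous protein of Rheinheimera sp. A13L. The name suggests the N-terminal fragment of a split FAST-type fluorogen-binding tag, although the record does not say so explicitly.

Expression is driven by the CMV immediate-early enhancer and promoter elements, annotated as a fragment plus a truncated CMVd2 form, and the transcript ends at an SV40 polyadenylation signal. The backbone isolates the cassette with flanking β-globin insulators, T7 and rrnG terminators, and an upstream synthetic poly(A) signal, which limit transcriptional read-through. The stated purpose is to localise ECFP-RspANFAST to the mitochondrial membrane, where ECFP can report on expression and localisation.
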