Features (pLannotate 1.2.2; 18 found; start..end, strand, type, name):
      1..102     +  CDS            TOMM20 (fragment): TOM20_HUMAN - Also known as KIAA0016. Experimental evidence at protein level: Swiss-Prot protein existence level 1. Central component of the receptor complex responsible for the recognition and translocation of cytosolically synthesized mitochondrial preproteins. Together with TOM22 functions as the transit peptide receptor at the surface of the mitochondrion outer membrane and facilitates the movement of preproteins into the TOM40 translocation pore (By similarity). Required for the translocation across the mitochondrial outer membrane of cytochrome P450 monooxygenases. From Homo sapiens (Hum
    133..849     +  CDS            ECFP: ECFP is a basic (constitutively fluorescent) cyan fluorescent protein published in 1996, derived from Aequorea victoria. It has low acid sensitivity.
    862..1203    +  CDS            pyp (fragment): PYP_HALHA - Experimental evidence at protein level: Swiss-Prot protein existence level 1. Photoactive blue light protein. Probably functions as a photoreceptor for a negative phototaxis response. From Halorhodospira halophila (Ectothiorhodospira halophila).
   1256..1377    -  polyA_signal   SV40 poly(A) signal: SV40 polyadenylation signal
   1400..1469    -  CDS            large T antigen (fragment): large T antigen from SV40 (simian virus 40)
   1492..1538    +  terminator     T7 terminator: transcription terminator for bacteriophage T7 RNA polymerase
   1568..1704    +  terminator     rrnG terminator: transcription terminator from the E. coli ribosomal RNA rrnG operon (Albrechtsen et al., 1991)
   1749..1820    +  misc_feature   3' β-globin insulator: insulator downstream of the human β-globin locus (Farrell et al., 2002)
   2046..2634    -  rep_origin     ori: high-copy-number ColE1/pMB1/pBR322/pUC origin of replication
   2806..2870    -  CDS            bla(M) (fragment): β-lactamase lacking the signal sequence; bla(M); allows cytosolic expression of β-lactamase
   3380..4240    +  CDS            AmpR: β-lactamase; bla; confers resistance to ampicillin, carbenicillin, and related antibiotics
   4253..4389    +  terminator     rrnG terminator: transcription terminator from the E. coli ribosomal RNA rrnG operon (Albrechtsen et al., 1991)
   4541..4612    +  misc_feature   5' β-globin insulator: insulator upstream of the human β-globin locus (Farrell et al., 2002)
   4617..4663    -  terminator     T7 terminator: transcription terminator for bacteriophage T7 RNA polymerase
   4681..4729    -  polyA_signal   poly(A) signal: synthetic polyadenylation signal
   4810..5113    +  enhancer       CMV enhancer: human cytomegalovirus immediate early enhancer
   5186..5203    -  promoter       CMV promoter (fragment): human cytomegalovirus (CMV) immediate early promoter
   5266..5317    +  promoter       CMVd2 promoter: truncated human cytomegalovirus (CMV) immediate early promoter that yields moderately reduced expression relative to the full-length promoter
>Addgene plasmid #216348 | pCMV-tomm20-ECFP-RspANFAST | addgene full sequence | sequence record 427395 | Addgene NGS Result
ATGGTGGGTCGGAACAGCGCCATCGCCGCGGGCGTGTGCGGTGCCCTCTTCATAGGGTACTGCATCTACT
TTGACCGCAAAAGACGAAGTGACCCCAACTTCGGATCCAGTGCTGGTGGTAGTGCTGGTGGTATGGTGAG
CAAGGGCGAGGAGCTGTTCACCGGGGTGGTGCCCATCCTGGTCGAGCTGGACGGCGACGTAAACGGCCAC
AAGTTCAGCGTGTCCGGCGAGGGCGAGGGCGATGCCACCTACGGCAAGCTGACCCTGAAGTTCATCTGCA
CCACCGGCAAGCTGCCCGTGCCCTGGCCCACCCTCGTGACCACCCTGACCTGGGGCGTGCAGTGCTTCAG
CCGCTACCCCGACCACATGAAGCAGCACGACTTCTTCAAGTCCGCCATGCCCGAAGGCTACGTCCAGGAG
CGCACCATCTTCTTCAAGGACGACGGCAACTACAAGACCCGCGCCGAGGTGAAGTTCGAGGGCGACACCC
TGGTGAACCGCATCGAGCTGAAGGGCATCGACTTCAAGGAGGACGGCAACATCCTGGGGCACAAGCTGGA
GTACAACTACATCAGCCACAACGTCTATATCACCGCCGACAAGCAGAAGAACGGCATCAAGGCCAACTTC
AAGATCCGCCACAACATCGAGGACGGCAGCGTGCAGCTCGCCGACCACTACCAGCAGAACACCCCCATCG
GCGACGGCCCCGTGCTGCTGCCCGACAACCACTACCTGAGCACCCAGTCCGCCCTGAGCAAAGACCCCAA
CGAGAAGCGCGATCACATGGTCCTGCTGGAGTTCGTGACCGCCGCCGGGATCACTCTCGGCATGGACGAG
CTGTACAAGGGAGCAAGTGGAATGGAGACCGTGAGATTCGGCGGCGACGACATCGAGAACAGCCTGGCCA
AGATGGACGACAAGGCCCTGGACAAGCTGGCCTTCGGCGCCATCCAGCTGGACGGCAACGGCAAGATCAT
CCACTACAACGCCGCCGAGGGCACCATCACCGGCAGAGACCCCAAGACCGTGATCGGCAAGAACTTCTTC
ACCGACGTGGCCCCCGGCACCCAGAGCAAGGAGTTCCAGGGCAGATTCAAGGAGGGCGTGCAGAAGGGCG
ACCTGAACACCATGTTCGAGTGGATGATCCCCACCAGCAGAGGCCCCACCAAGGTGAAGGTGCACATGAA
GAAGGCCATGACCTAAGCTAGCTTGACTGACTGAGATACAGCGTACCTTCAGCTCACAGACATGATAAGA
TACATTGATGAGTTTGGACAAACCACAACTAGAATGCAGTGAAAAAAATGCTTTATTTGTGAAATTTGTG
ATGCTATTGCTTTATTTGTAACCATTATAAGCTGCAATAAACAAGTTAACAACAACAATTGCATTCATTT
TATGTTTCAGGTTCAGGGGGAGGTGTGGGAGGTTTTTTAAAGCAAGTAAAACCTCTACAAATGTGGTATT
GGCCCATCTCTATCGGTATCGTAGCATAACCCCTTGGGGCCTCTAAACGGGTCTTGAGGGGTTTTTTGTG
CCCCTCGGGCCGGATTGCTATCTACCGGCATTGGCGCAGAAAAAAATGCCTGATGCGACGCTGCGCGTCT
TATACTCCCACATATGCCAGATTCAGCAACGGATACGGCTTCCCCAACTTGCCCACTTCCATACGTGTCC
TCCTTACCAGAAATTTATCCTTAAGGTCGTCAGCTATCCTGCAGGCGATCTCTCGATTTCGATCAAGACA
TTCCTTTAATGGTCTTTTCTGGACACCACTAGGGGTCAGAAGTAGTTCATCAAACTTTCTTCCCTCCCTA
ATCTCATTGGTTACCTTGGGCTATCGAAACTTAATTAACCAGTCAAGTCAGCTACTTGGCGAGATCGACT
TGTCTGGGTTTCGACTACGCTCAGAATTGCGTCAGTCAAGTTCGATCTGGTCCTTGCTATTGCACCCGTT
CTCCGATTACGAGTTTCATTTAAATCATGTGAGCAAAAGGCCAGCAAAAGGCCAGGAACCGTAAAAAGGC
CGCGTTGCTGGCGTTTTTCCATAGGCTCCGCCCCCCTGACGAGCATCACAAAAATCGACGCTCAAGTCAG
AGGTGGCGAAACCCGACAGGACTATAAAGATACCAGGCGTTTCCCCCTGGAAGCTCCCTCGTGCGCTCTC
CTGTTCCGACCCTGCCGCTTACCGGATACCTGTCCGCCTTTCTCCCTTCGGGAAGCGTGGCGCTTTCTCA
TAGCTCACGCTGTAGGTATCTCAGTTCGGTGTAGGTCGTTCGCTCCAAGCTGGGCTGTGTGCACGAACCC
CCCGTTCAGCCCGACCGCTGCGCCTTATCCGGTAACTATCGTCTTGAGTCCAACCCGGTAAGACACGACT
TATCGCCACTGGCAGCAGCCACTGGTAACAGGATTAGCAGAGCGAGGTATGTAGGCGGTGCTACAGAGTT
CTTGAAGTGGTGGCCTAACTACGGCTACACTAGAAGAACAGTATTTGGTATCTGCGCTCTGCTGAAGCCA
GTTACCTTCGGAAAAAGAGTTGGTAGCTCTTGATCCGGCAAACAAACCACCGCTGGTAGCGGTGGTTTTT
TTGTTTGCAAGCAGCAGATTACGCGCAGAAAAAAAGGATCTCAAGAAGATCCTTTGATCTTTTCTACGGG
GTCTGACGCTCAGTGGAACGAAAACTCACGTTAAGGGATTTTGGTCATGAGATTATCAAAAAGGATCTTC
ACCTAGATCCTTTTAAATTAAAAATGAAGTTTTAAATCAATCTAAAGTATATATGAGTAAACTTGGTCTG
ACAGTTACCAATGCTTAATCAGTGAGGCACCTATCTCAGCGATCTGTCTATTTCGTTCATCCATAGTTGC
ATTTAAATTTCCGAACTCTCCAAGGCCCTCGTCGGAAAATCTTCAAACCTTTCGTCCGATCCATCTTGCA
GGCTACCTCTCGAACGAACTATCGCAAGTCTCTTGGCCGGCCTTGCGCCTTGGCTATTGCTTGGCAGCGC
CTATCGCCAGGTATTACTCCAATCCCGAATATCCGAGATCGGGATCACCCGAGAGAAGTTCAACCTACAT
CCTCAATCCCGATCTATCCGAGATCCGAGGAATATCGAAATCGGGGCGCGCCTGGTGTACCGAGAACGAT
CCTCTCAGTGCGAGTCTCGACGATCCATATCGTTGCTTGGCAGTCAGCCAGTCGGAATCCAGCTTGGGAC
CCAGGAAGTCCAATCGTCAGATATTGTACTCAAGCCTGGTCACGGCAGCGTACCGATCTGTTTAAACCTA
GATATTGATAGTCTGATCGGTCAACGTATAATCGAGTCCTAGCTTTTGCAAACATCTATCAAGAGACAGG
ATCAGCAGGAGGCTTTCGCATGAGTATTCAACATTTCCGTGTCGCCCTTATTCCCTTTTTTGCGGCATTT
TGCCTTCCTGTTTTTGCTCACCCAGAAACGCTGGTGAAAGTAAAAGATGCTGAAGATCAGTTGGGTGCGC
GAGTGGGTTACATCGAACTGGATCTCAACAGCGGTAAGATCCTTGAGAGTTTTCGCCCCGAAGAACGCTT
TCCAATGATGAGCACTTTTAAAGTTCTGCTATGTGGCGCGGTATTATCCCGTATTGACGCCGGGCAAGAG
CAACTCGGTCGCCGCATACACTATTCTCAGAATGACTTGGTTGAGTATTCACCAGTCACAGAAAAGCATC
TTACGGATGGCATGACAGTAAGAGAATTATGCAGTGCTGCCATAACCATGAGTGATAACACTGCGGCCAA
CTTACTTCTGACAACGATTGGAGGACCGAAGGAGCTAACCGCTTTTTTGCACAACATGGGGGATCATGTA
ACTCGCCTTGATCGTTGGGAACCGGAGCTGAATGAAGCCATACCAAACGACGAGCGTGACACCACGATGC
CTGTAGCAATGGCAACAACCTTGCGTAAACTATTAACTGGCGAACTACTTACTCTAGCTTCCCGGCAACA
GTTGATAGACTGGATGGAGGCGGATAAAGTTGCAGGACCACTTCTGCGCTCGGCCCTTCCGGCTGGCTGG
TTTATTGCTGATAAATCTGGAGCCGGTGAGCGTGGGTCTCGCGGTATCATTGCAGCACTGGGGCCAGATG
GTAAGCCCTCCCGTATCGTAGTTATCTACACGACGGGGAGTCAGGCAACTATGGATGAACGAAATAGACA
GATCGCTGAGATAGGTGCCTCACTGATTAAGCATTGGTAACCGATTCTAGGTGCATTGGCGCAGAAAAAA
ATGCCTGATGCGACGCTGCGCGTCTTATACTCCCACATATGCCAGATTCAGCAACGGATACGGCTTCCCC
AACTTGCCCACTTCCATACGTGTCCTCCTTACCAGAAATTTATCCTTAAGATCCCGAATCGTTTAAACTC
GACTCTGGCTCTATCGAATCTCCGTCGTTTCGAGCTTACGCGAACAGCCGTGGCGCTCATTTGCTCGTCG
GGCATCGAATCTCGTCAGCTATCGTCAGCTTACCTTTTTGGCAGCGATCGCGGCTCCCGACATCTTGGAC
CATTAGCTCCACAGGTATCTTCTTCCCTCTAGTGGTCATAACAGCAGCTTCAGCTACCTCTCAATTCAAA
AAACCCCTCAAGACCCGTTTAGAGGCCCCAAGGGGTTATGCTATCAATCGTTGCGTTACACACACAAAAA
ACCAACACACATCCATCTTCGATGGATAGCGATTTTATTATCTAACTGCTGATCGAGTGTAGCCAGATCT
AGTAATCAATTACGGGGTCATTAGTTCATAGCCCATATATGGAGTTCCGCGTTACATAACTTACGGTAAA
TGGCCCGCCTGGCTGACCGCCCAACGACCCCCGCCCATTGACGTCAATAATGACGTATGTTCCCATAGTA
ACGCCAATAGGGACTTTCCATTGACGTCAATGGGTGGAGTATTTACGGTAAACTGCCCACTTGGCAGTAC
ATCAAGTGTATCATATGCCAAGTACGCCCCCTATTGACGTCAATGACGGTAAATGGCCCGCCTGGCATTA
TGCCCAGTACATGACCTTATGGGACTTTCCTACTTGGCAGTACATCTACGTATTAGTCATCGCTATTACC
ATGCTGATGCGGTTTTGGCAGTACATCAATGGGCGTGGATAGCGGTTTGACTCACGGGGATTTCCAAGTC
TCCACCCCATTGACGTCAATGGGAGTTTGTTTTGGCACCAAAATCAACGGGACTTTCCAAAATGTCGTAA
CAACTCCGCCCCATTGACGCAAATGGGCGGTAGGCGTGTACGGTGGGAGGTCTATATAAGCAGAGCTGGT
TTAGTGAACCGTCAGATCAGATCTTTGTCGATCCTACCATCCACTCGACACACCCGCCAGCGGCCGC
